>Addgene plasmid #216266 | pEGFP-C2-DR | addgene full sequence | sequence record 430614 | Addgene NGS Result
AAAAAAAATTAGTCAGCCATGGGGCGGAGAATGGGCGGAACTGGGCGGAGTTAGGGGCGGGATGGGCGGA
GTTAGGGGCGGGACTATGGTTGCTGACTAATTGAGATGCATGCTTTGCATACTTCTGCCTGCTGGGGAGC
CTGGGGACTTTCCACACCTGGTTGCTGACTAATTGAGATGCATGCTTTGCATACTTCTGCCTGCTGGGGA
GCCTGGGGACTTTCCACACCCTAACTGACACACATTCCACAGCTGGTTCTTTCCGCCTCAGGACTCTTCC
TTTTTCAATATTATTGAAGCATTTATCAGGGTTATTGTCTCATGAGCGGATACATATTTGAATGTATTTA
GAAAAATAAACAAATAGGGGTTCCGCGCACATTTCCCCGAAAAGTGCCACCTG
[124 nt withheld, positions 404-527]
C
[91 nt withheld, positions 529-619]
A
[49 nt withheld, positions 621-669]
CCTTTGACGTTGGAGTCCACGTTCTTT
[37 nt withheld, positions 697-733]
ACCCTATCTCGGTCTATTCTTTTGATTTATAAGGGATTTTGCCGATTTCGGCCTATTGGTTAAAAAATGA
GCTGATTTAACAAAAATTTAACGCGAATTTTAACAAAATATTAACGCTTACAATTTACGCGTTAAGATAC
ATTGATGAGTTTGGACAAACCACAACTAGAATGCAGTGAAAAAAATGCTTTATTTGTGAAATTTGTGATG
CTATTGCTTTATTTGTAACCATTATAAGCTGCAATAAACAAGTTAACAACAACAATTGCATTCATTTTAT
GTTTCAGGTTCAGGGGGAGGTGTGGGAGGTTTTTTAAAGCAAGTAAAACCTCTACAAATGTGGTATGGCT
GATTATGATCAGTTATCTAGATCCGGTGGATCCCGGGCCCGCGGTACCGTCGACTGCAGAATTCCTATAC
GGGCGTGGTCCGGCGGTTAAGCTTACTAGTGCTGCCGCTTTCGCACTTTAGCTGTTTCTCCAGGCCACAT
ATGATTAGTTCCAGGCCGAAAAGGAAGGCAGGTTCGGCTCCCTGATGGTCGAACAGCTCAATTGCTTGTC
TCAGAAGTGGGGGCATAGAATCGGTGGTAGGTGTCTCTCTTTCCTCTTTTGCTACTTGATGCTCCTGATC
CTCCAATACGCAGCCCAGTGTAAAGTGGCCCACGGCGGACAGAGCGTACAGTGCGTTCTCCAGGGAGAAG
CCTTGCTGACACAGGAACGCGAGCTGATTTTCCAGGGTTTCGTACTGTTTCTCTGTTGGGCGGGTGCCGA
GATGCACTTTAGCCCCGTCGCGATGTGAGAGGAGAGCACAGCGGAATGACTTGGCGTTGTTCCGCAGAAA
GTCTTGCCATGACTCGCCTTCCAGGGGGCAGAAGTGGGTATGATGCCTGTCCAGCATCTCGATTGCCAGG
GCATCGAGCAGGGCCCGCTTGTTCTTCACGTGCCAGTACAGGGTAGGCTGCTCAACTCCCAGCTTTTGAG
CGAGTTTCCTTGTCGTCAGGCCTTCGATACCGACTTCATTGAGTAATTCCAGAGCAGAGTTTATGACTTT
GCTCTTGTCCAGTCTAGACATGCTCTTCCGGAGGAATTTTCTCAGCCTCTTCCAAAATTTGCCGCTGCCG
CTTTCGCACTTTAGCTGTTTCTCCAGGCCACATATGATTAGTTCCAGGCCGAAAAGGAAGGCAGGTTCGG
CTCCCTGATGGTCGAACAGCTCAATTGCTTGTCTCAGAAGTGGGGGCATAGAATCGGTGGTAGGTGTCTC
TCTTTCCTCTTTTGCTACTTGATGCTCCTGATCCTCCAATACGCAGCCCAGTGTAAAGTGGCCCACGGCG
GACAGAGCGTACAGTGCGTTCTCCAGGGAGAAGCCTTGCTGACACAGGAACGCGAGCTGATTTTCCAGGG
TTTCGTACTGTTTCTCTGTTGGGCGGGTGCCGAGATGCACTTTAGCCCCGTCGCGATGTGAGAGGAGAGC
ACAGCGGAATGACTTGGCGTTGTTCCGCAGAAAGTCTTGCCATGACTCGCCTTCCAGGGGGCAGAAGTGG
GTATGATGCCTGTCCAGCATCTCGATTGCCAGGGCATCGAGCAGGGCCCGCTTGTTCTTCACGTGCCAGT
ACAGGGTAGGCTGCTCAACTCCCAGCTTTTGAGCGAGTTTCCTTGTCGTCAGGCCTTCGATACCGACTTC
ATTGAGTAATTCCAGAGCAGAGTTTATGACTTTGCTCTTGTCCAGTCTAGACATTGCCTCGCGGCTGCGC
TCGCTCGAGATCTGAGTCCGGCCGGACTTGTACAGCTCGTCCATGCCGAGAGTGATCCCGGCGGCGGTCA
CGAACTCCAGCAGGACCATGTGATCGCGCTTCTCGTTGGGGTCTTTGCTCAGGGCGGACTGGGTGCTCAG
GTAGTGGTTGTCGGGCAGCAGCACGGGGCCGTCGCCGATGGGGGTGTTCTGCTGGTAGTGGTCGGCGAGC
TGCACGCTGCCGTCCTCGATGTTGTGGCGGATCTTGAAGTTCACCTTGATGCCGTTCTTCTGCTTGTCGG
CCATGATATAGACGTTGTGGCTGTTGTAGTTGTACTCCAGCTTGTGCCCCAGGATGTTGCCGTCCTCCTT
GAAGTCGATGCCCTTCAGCTCGATGCGGTTCACCAGGGTGTCGCCCTCGAACTTCACCTCGGCGCGGGTC
TTGTAGTTGCCGTCGTCCTTGAAGAAGATGGTGCGCTCCTGGACGTAGCCTTCGGGCATGGCGGACTTGA
AGAAGTCGTGCTGCTTCATGTGGTCGGGGTAGCGGCTGAAGCACTGCACGCCGTAGGTCAGGGTGGTCAC
GAGGGTGGGCCAGGGCACGGGCAGCTTGCCGGTGGTGCAGATGAACTTCAGGGTCAGCTTGCCGTAGGTG
GCATCGCCCTCGCCCTCGCCGGACACGCTGAACTTGTGGCCGTTTACGTCGCCGTCCAGCTCGACCAGGA
TGGGCACCACCCCGGTGAACAGCTCCTCGCCCTTGCTCACCATGGTGGCGACCGGTAGCGCTAGCGGATC
TGACGGTTCACTAAACCAGCTCTGCTTATATAGACCTCCCACCGTACACGCCTACCGCCCATTTGCGTCA
ATGGGGCGGAGTTGTTACGACATTTTGGAAAGTCCCGTTGATTTTGGTGCCAAAACAAACTCCCATTGAC
GTCAATGGGGTGGAGACTTGGAAATCCCCGTGAGTCAAACCGCTATCCACGCCCATTGATGTACTGCCAA
AACCGCATCACCATGGTAATAGCGATGACTAATACGTAGATGTACTGCCAAGTAGGAAAGTCCCATAAGG
TCATGTACTGGGCATAATGCCAGGCGGGCCATTTACCGTCATTGACGTCAATAGGGGGCGTACTTGGCAT
ATGATACACTTGATGTACTGCCAAGTGGGCAGTTTACCGTAAATACTCCACCCATTGACGTCAATGGAAA
GTCCCTATTGGCGTTACTATGGGAACATACGTCATTATTGACGTCAATGGGCGGGGGTCGTTGGGCGGTC
AGCCAGGCGGGCCATTTACCGTAAGTTATGTAACGCGGAACTCCATATATGGGCTATGAACTAATGACCC
CGTAATTGATTACTATTAATAACTAATGCATGGCGGTAATACGGTTATCCACAGAATCAGGGGATAACGC
AGGAAAGAACATGTGAGCAAAAGGCCAGCAAAAGGCCAGGAACCGTAAAAAGGCCGCGTTGCTGGCGTTT
TTCCATAGGCTCCGCCCCCCTGACGAGCATCACAAAAATCGACGCTCAAGTCAGAGGTGGCGAAACCCGA
CAGGACTATAAAGATACCAGGCGTTTCCCCCTGGAAGCTCCCTCGTGCGCTCTCCTGTTCCGACCCTGCC
GCTTACCGGATACCTGTCCGCCTTTCTCCCTTCGGGAAGCGTGGCGCTTTCTCATAGCTCACGCTGTAGG
TATCTCAGTTCGGTGTAGGTCGTTCGCTCCAAGCTGGGCTGTGTGCACGAACCCCCCGTTCAGCCCGACC
GCTGCGCCTTATCCGGTAACTATCGTCTTGAGTCCAACCCGGTAAGACACGACTTATCGCCACTGGCAGC
AGCCACTGGTAACAGGATTAGCAGAGCGAGGTATGTAGGCGGTGCTACAGAGTTCTTGAAGTGGTGGCCT
AACTACGGCTACACTAGAAGAACAGTATTTGGTATCTGCGCTCTGCTGAAGCCAGTTACCTTCGGAAAAA
GAGTTGGTAGCTCTTGATCCGGCAAACAAACCACCGCTGGTAGCGGTGGTTTTTTTGTTTGCAAGCAGCA
GATTACGCGCAGAAAAAAAGGATCTCAAGAAGATCCTTTGATCTTTTCTACGGGGTCTGACGCTCAGTGG
AACGAAAACTCACGTTAAGGGATTTTGGTCATGAGATTATCAAAAAGGATCTTCACCTAGATCCTTTTAA
ATTAAAAATGAAGTTTTAAATCAATCTAAAGTATATATGAGTAACCTGAGGCTATGGCAGGGCCTGCCGC
CCCGACGTTGGCTGCGAGCCCTGGGCCTTCACCCGAACTTGGGGGGTGGGGTGGGGAAAAGGAAGAAACG
CGGGCGTATTGGCCCCAATGGGGTCTCGGTGGGGTATCGACAGAGTGCCAGCCCTGGGACCGAACCCCGC
GTTTATGAACAAACGACCCAACACCGTGCGTTTTATTCTGTCTTTTTATTGCCGTCATAGCGCGGGTTCC
TTCCGGTATTGTCTCCTTCCGTGTTTCAGTTAGCCTCCCCCTAGGGTGGGCGAAGAACTCCAGCATGAGA
TCCCCGCGCTGGAGGATCATCCAGCCGGCGTCCCGGAAAACGATTCCGAAGCCCAACCTTTCATAGAAGG
CGGCGGTGGAATCGAAATCTCGTGATGGCAGGTTGGGCGTCGCTTGGTCGGTCATTTCGAACCCCAGAGT
CCCGCTCAGAAGAACTCGTCAAGAAGGCGATAGAAGGCGATGCGCTGCGAATCGGGAGCGGCGATACCGT
AAAGCACGAGGAAGCGGTCAGCCCATTCGCCGCCAAGCTCTTCAGCAATATCACGGGTAGCCAACGCTAT
GTCCTGATAGCGGTCCGCCACACCCAGCCGGCCACAGTCGATGAATCCAGAAAAGCGGCCATTTTCCACC
ATGATATTCGGCAAGCAGGCATCGCCATGGGTCACGACGAGATCCTCGCCGTCGGGCATGCTCGCCTTGA
GCCTGGCGAACAGTTCGGCTGGCGCGAGCCCCTGATGCTCTTCGTCCAGATCATCCTGATCGACAAGACC
GGCTTCCATCCGAGTACGTGCTCGCTCGATGCGATGTTTCGCTTGGTGGTCGAATGGGCAGGTAGCCGGA
TCAAGCGTATGCAGCCGCCGCATTGCATCAGCCATGATGGATACTTTCTCGGCAGGAGCAAGGTGAGATG
ACAGGAGATCCTGCCCCGGCACTTCGCCCAATAGCAGCCAGTCCCTTCCCGCTTCAGTGACAACGTCGAG
CACAGCTGCGCAAGGAACGCCCGTCGTGGCCAGCCACGATAGCCGCGCTGCCTCGTCTTGCAGTTCATTC
AGGGCACCGGACAGGTCGGTCTTGACAAAAAGAACCGGGCGCCCCTGCGCTGACAGCCGGAACACGGCGG
CATCAGAGCAGCCGATTGTCTGTTGTGCCCAGTCATAGCCGAATAGCCTCTCCACCCAAGCGGCCGGAGA
ACCTGCGTGCAATCCATCTTGTTCAATCATGCGAAACGATCCTCATCCTGTCTCTTGATCGATCTTTGCA
AAAGCCTAGGCCTCCAAAAAAGCCTCCTCACTACTTCTGGAATAGCTCAGAGGCCGAGGCGGCCTCGGCC
TCTGCATAAAT
Features (pLannotate 1.2.2; 17 found; start..end, strand, type, name):
    273..377     -  promoter       AmpR promoter: bla
    404..832     +  rep_origin     f1 ori (sequence partly withheld): f1 bacteriophage origin of replication; arrow indicates direction of (+) strand synthesis
    866..987     -  polyA_signal   SV40 poly(A) signal: SV40 polyadenylation signal
   1010..1094    -  CDS            large T antigen (fragment): large T antigen from SV40 (simian virus 40)
   1111..1147    -  misc_feature   MCS (fragment): multiple cloning site
   1184..1804    -  CDS            tetR: TETR2_ECOLX - Experimental evidence at protein level: Swiss-Prot protein existence level 1. TetR is the repressor of the tetracycline resistance element; its N-terminal region forms a helix-turn-helix structure and binds DNA. Binding of tetracycline to TetR reduces the repressor affinity for the tetracycline resistance gene (tetA) promoter operator sites. From Escherichia coli.
   1847..2467    -  CDS            tetR: TETR2_ECOLX - Experimental evidence at protein level: Swiss-Prot protein existence level 1. TetR is the repressor of the tetracycline resistance element; its N-terminal region forms a helix-turn-helix structure and binds DNA. Binding of tetracycline to TetR reduces the repressor affinity for the tetracycline resistance gene (tetA) promoter operator sites. From Escherichia coli.
   2486..2504    -  misc_feature   MCS (fragment): multiple cloning site
   2510..3226    -  CDS            EGFP: EGFP is a basic (constitutively fluorescent) green fluorescent protein published in 1996, derived from Aequorea victoria. It is reported to be a rapidly-maturing weak dimer with moderate acid sensitivity.
   3271..3474    -  promoter       CMV promoter: human cytomegalovirus (CMV) immediate early promoter
   3475..3778    -  enhancer       CMV enhancer: human cytomegalovirus immediate early enhancer
   3953..4541    -  rep_origin     ori: high-copy-number ColE1/pMB1/pBR322/pUC origin of replication
   4763..4779    +  polyA_signal   bGH poly(A) signal (fragment): bovine growth hormone polyadenylation signal
   4870..4917    -  polyA_signal   HSV TK poly(A) signal: herpes simplex virus thymidine kinase polyadenylation signal (Cole and Stacy, 1985)
   4976..5128    -  CDS            ble (fragment): BLE_KLEPN - Experimental evidence at protein level: Swiss-Prot protein existence level 1. Binding protein with a strong affinity to the bleomycin family of antibiotics. Binds to CL990; an antimitotic-antibiotic compound. From Klebsiella pneumoniae.
   5149..5943    -  CDS            NeoR/KanR: aminoglycoside phosphotransferase from Tn5; aph(3')-II (or nptII); confers resistance to neomycin, kanamycin, and G418 (Geneticin®)
   5978..271     -  promoter       SV40 promoter (across the origin): SV40 enhancer and early promoter
