[The description below was written by a language model from this plasmid's Addgene catalogue record and pLannotate feature annotations shown in this document.]
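Description:
pEGFP-C2-DR is a 6,064 bp mammalian expression plasmid built on the Clontech/Takara pEGFP-C2 backbone. It is propagated in E. coli through a high-copy ColE1/pUC-type origin and selected with kanamycin. The resistance gene is the Tn5 aminoglycoside phosphotransferase (NeoR/KanR), which sits downstream of both a bacterial bla-type promoter and the SV40 enhancer/early promoter and ends in an HSV TK polyadenylation signal. The same cassette can therefore also confer G418 resistance in mammalian cells. An f1 origin is present as well. Short matches to ble, a bGH poly(A) signal and SV40 large T antigen are annotated only as fragments and appear to be backbone remnants rather than functional parts.

The payload is a single fusion reading frame driven by the human CMV immediate-early enhancer and promoter and terminated by the SV40 poly(A) signal. EGFP is at the N terminus, followed across a remnant of the multiple cloning site by the 1,284 bp "DR" (Dox-responsive) insert. This insert consists of two codon-optimized copies of the tetracycline repressor TetR flanking a lipid-binding motif recorded as KRf-KLK. The feature table shows the two TetR coding regions in tandem, separated by a short unannotated gap that corresponds to the position of this motif.

TetR binds tetracycline-class ligands, so the tandem arrangement is presumably meant to make the embedded lipid-binding segment sensitive to doxycycline, although the record does not spell out the mechanism. The stated purpose is simply a Dox-responsive module fused to EGFP. This suits fluorescent visualization of the module's behaviour in transfected mammalian cells, in the context of work on chemogenetic control of a TARP-lipid interaction.
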