Addgene plasmid #216266: pEGFP-C2-DR
Purpose: Dox-responsive module fused with EGFP
Depositing lab: Susumu Tomita. Depositing organization: Yale University. Publication: Chemogenetic regulation of the TARP-lipid interaction mimics LTP and reversibly modifies behavior. Park J, Berthoux C, Hoyos-Ramirez E, Shan L, Morimoto-Tomita M, Wang Y, Castillo PE, Tomita S. Cell Rep. 2023 Aug 29;42(8):112826. doi: 10.1016/j.celrep.2023.112826. Epub 2023 Jul 19. PubMed 37471228.
Backbone
  Vector backbone: pEGFP-C2
  Backbone manufacturer: Clontech/Takara
  Total vector size (bp): 6064
  Vector type: Mammalian Expression
Growth in bacteria
  Bacterial resistance: Kanamycin, 50 μg/mL
  Growth temperature: 37°C
  Growth strain: DH5alpha
  Copy number: Unknown
Gene/Insert
  Gene/Insert name: Codon-optimized TetR - Lipid binding motif (KRf - KLK) - Codon-optimized TetR
  Insert size (bp): 1284
  Tag / fusion protein: EGFP (N terminal on insert)
Terms and licenses: Academic/Nonprofit Terms; Industry Terms: Not Available to Industry
How to cite: pEGFP-C2-DR was a gift from Susumu Tomita (Addgene plasmid # 216266 ; http://n2t.net/addgene:216266 ; RRID:Addgene_216266)
